Addgene plasmid #42552: shBCL2L1 # 2
Depositing lab: William Hahn. Depositing organization: Dana-Farber Cancer Institute. Publication: beta-Catenin-Driven Cancers Require a YAP1 Transcriptional Complex for Survival and Tumorigenesis. Rosenbluh J, Nijhawan D, Cox AG, Li X, Neal JT, Schafer EJ, Zack TI, Wang X, Tsherniak A, Schinzel AC, Shao DD, Schumacher SE, Weir BA, Vazquez F, Cowley GS, Root DE, Mesirov JP, Beroukhim R, Kuo CJ, Goessling W, Hahn WC. Cell. 2012 Dec 21;151(7):1457-73. doi: 10.1016/j.cell.2012.11.026. Epub 2012 Dec 13. PubMed 23245941.
Backbone
  Vector backbone: pLKO.1
  Backbone manufacturer: TRC
  Backbone size w/o insert (bp): 8000
  Vector type: Mammalian Expression, Lentiviral, RNAi
  Selectable markers: Puromycin
Growth in bacteria
  Bacterial resistance: Ampicillin, 100 μg/mL
  Growth temperature: 37°C
  Growth strain: DH5alpha
  Copy number: High Copy
Gene/Insert
  Gene/Insert name: shBCL2L1
  gRNA/shRNA sequence: GCTCACTCTTCAGTCGGAAAT
  Species: H. sapiens (human)
  GenBank ID: NM_001191
  Entrez Gene: BCL2L1 (a.k.a. BCL-XL/S, BCL2L, BCLX, Bcl-X, PPP1R52)
  Cloning method: Restriction Enzyme; 5′ cloning site Age1 (destroyed during cloning); 3′ cloning site EcoR1 (destroyed during cloning)
  Sequencing primers: 5′ pLKOF; 3′ pLKOR
Resource information
  A portion of this plasmid was derived from a plasmid made by: The Broad RNAi consortium (TRC)
Terms and licenses: Academic/Nonprofit Terms; Industry Terms: Not Available to Industry
Depositor comments: TRCN0000299585
How to cite: shBCL2L1 # 2 was a gift from William Hahn (Addgene plasmid # 42552 ; http://n2t.net/addgene:42552 ; RRID:Addgene_42552)
