[The description below was written by a language model from this plasmid's Addgene catalogue record.]
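Description:
shBCL2L1 # 2 is a lentiviral RNAi plasmid built on the pLKO.1 backbone from the RNAi Consortium (TRC), a vector of roughly 8 kb before the hairpin is added. It carries a short hairpin RNA directed against human BCL2L1, the gene encoding the BCL-X family of apoptosis regulators (including the anti-apoptotic BCL-XL isoform), with the target designed against the corresponding human reference transcript. The hairpin oligonucleotide was inserted by restriction cloning between the AgeI and EcoRI sites, both of which were destroyed in the process. The "# 2" in the name suggests it is one of several independent hairpins against the same gene, and the depositor comment ties it to a specific TRC library clone.

The plasmid is maintained in E. coli as a high-copy construct under ampicillin selection, and puromycin resistance allows selection of transduced mammalian cells. No feature table is supplied, so the promoters and viral elements are not stated in the record. In the standard pLKO.1 design, the shRNA is transcribed from a human U6 RNA polymerase III promoter, the puromycin marker is expressed from a separate promoter, and the whole cassette lies between lentiviral long terminal repeats with a packaging signal, so it can be packaged into viral particles when helper plasmids are supplied in trans and then integrated stably into target cells.

The construct is intended for stable knockdown of BCL2L1 in human cells. It was deposited in connection with a study of the dependence of beta-catenin-driven cancers on a YAP1 transcriptional complex for survival and tumorigenesis, where suppressing this survival gene would be used to test its contribution to cancer cell viability.
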