>Addgene plasmid #42552 | shBCL2L1 # 2 | depositor partial sequence | sequence record 57430 | shRNA target seq
GCTCACTCTTCAGTCGGAAAT
