>Addgene plasmid #42552 | shBCL2L1 # 2 | addgene partial sequence | sequence record 63789 | hU6-F 5'-GAGGGCCTATTTCCCATGATT-3'
TATTTGCATATACGATACAAGGCTGTTAGAGAGATAATTGGAATTAATTTGACTGTAAACACAAAGATAT
TAGTACAAAATACGTGACGTAGAAAGTAATAATTTCTTGGGTAGTTTGCAGTTTTAAAATTATGTTTTAA
AATGGACTATCATATGCTTACCGTAACTTGAAAGTATTTCGATTTCTTGGCTTTATATATCTTGTGGAAA
GGACGAAACACCGGGCTCACTCTTCAGTCGGAAATCTCGAGATTTCCGACTGAAGAGTGAGCTTTTTGAA
TTCTCGACCTCGAGACAAATGGCAGTATTCATCCACAATTTTAAAAGAAAAGGGGGGATTGGGGGGTACA
GTGCAGGGGAAAGAATAGTAGACATAATAGCAACAGACATACAAACTAAAGAATTACAAAAACAAATTAC
AAAAATTCAAAATTTTCGGGTTTATTACAGGGACAGCAGAGATCCACTTTGGCCGCGGCTCGAGGGGGTT
GGGGTTGCGCCTTTTCCAAGGCAGCCCTGGGTTTGCGCAGGGACGCGGCTGCTCTGGGCGTGGTTCCGGG
AAACGCAGCGGCGCCGACCCTGGGTCTCGCACATTCTTCACGTCCGTTCGCAGCGTCACCCGGATCTTCG
CCGCTACCCTTGTGGGCCCCCCGGCGACGCTTCCTGCTCCGCCCCTAAGTCGGGAAGGTTCCTTGCGGTT
CGCGGCGTGCCGGACGTGACAAACGGAAGCCGCACGTCTCACTAGTACCCTCGCAGACGGACAGCGCCAG
GGAGCAATGGCAGCGCGCCGACCGCGATGGGCTGTGGCCAATAGCGGCTGCTCAGCAGGGCGCGCCGAGA
GCAGCGGCCGGGAAAGGGCGGTGCGGGAGGCGGGGTGTGGGGCGGTAGTGTGGGCCCTGTTCCTGCCCGC
GCGGTGTTCCGCATTCTGCAAGCCTCCGGAGCGCACGTCGGCAGTCGGCTCCCTCGTTGACCGAATCACC
GACCT
